Addgene plasmid #225785: pGLU_103
Purpose: This is the promoter region taken from upstream of Tn5 transposase in pBAM1. It can be considered the "default" promoter to use.
Depositing lab: Nili Ostrov. Depositing organization: Cultivarium, Convergent Research. Publication: A scalable transposon mutagenesis system for non-model bacteria. Gilbert C, Leung J, Crits-Christoph A, Kang SC, Esmurria A, Fenn K, Brumwell SL, Martin-Moldes Z, Mendler K, Barnum TP, Nguyen M-A, Lee HH, Ostrov N. bioRxiv 2025.12.22.696024 10.64898/2025.12.22.696024.
Backbone
  Vector backbone: N/A
  Vector type: Synthetic Biology
Growth in bacteria
  Bacterial resistance: Chloramphenicol, 25 μg/mL
  Growth temperature: 37°C
  Growth strain: DH5alpha
  Copy number: High Copy
Gene/Insert
  Gene/Insert name: Ptn5_[Tn5]
  Species: E. Coli
  Mutation: N/A
  Cloning method: Other
Terms and licenses: Academic/Nonprofit Terms; Industry Terms: Not Available to Industry
How to cite: pGLU_103 was a gift from Nili Ostrov (Addgene plasmid # 225785 ; http://n2t.net/addgene:225785 ; RRID:Addgene_225785)
