[The description below was written by a language model from this plasmid's Addgene catalogue record and pLannotate feature annotations shown in this document.]
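Description:
pGLU_103 is a small (about 2.3 kb) synthetic-biology part plasmid that stores a single regulatory element, listed as Ptn5_[Tn5]: the promoter region taken from immediately upstream of the Tn5 transposase gene in the mini-transposon delivery vector pBAM1. The record describes it as the "default" promoter choice, which implies that it belongs to a set of interchangeable promoter parts for driving transposase expression. It comes from a project developing a scalable transposon mutagenesis system for non-model bacteria. No named backbone is given, and the cloning method is listed only as "Other", so the record does not state how the part is meant to be moved into a final vector.

The plasmid is propagated in E. coli from a high-copy ColE1/pUC-type origin of replication. Selection is by chloramphenicol, through a cat (chloramphenicol acetyltransferase) gene expressed from its native cat promoter and followed by a phage lambda t0 transcription terminator.

The automated annotation does not label the promoter insert itself. It does detect a 19-bp Tn5 mosaic end, the sequence recognised by hyperactive Tn5 transposase. This probably reflects the pBAM1-derived region, where the transposase promoter lies close to a transposon end, although the record does not confirm this. Short fragments of a lac operator and of lacZα are also detected. These look like remnants of a cloning-site or screening cassette, and neither appears complete enough to be a functional element. No transposase coding sequence, reporter or other payload is annotated, consistent with the plasmid being a promoter-only component for assembling transposon mutagenesis vectors.
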