Features (pLannotate 1.2.2; 7 found; start..end, strand, type, name):
    102..120     +  misc_feature   Tn5 ME: hyperactive mosaic end for Tn5 transposase recognition (Reznikoff et al., 2004)
    379..394     -  protein_bind   lac operator (fragment): The lac repressor binds to the lac operator to inhibit transcription in E. coli. This inhibition can be relieved by adding lactose or isopropyl-β-D-thiogalactopyranoside (IPTG). lac repressor encoded by lacI
    545..1133    -  rep_origin     ori: high-copy-number ColE1/pMB1/pBR322/pUC origin of replication
   1266..1360    -  terminator     lambda t0 terminator: transcription terminator from phage lambda
   1384..2040    -  CDS            cat: CAT_ECOLX - Experimental evidence at protein level: Swiss-Prot protein existence level 1. This enzyme is an effector of chloramphenicol resistance in bacteria. From Escherichia coli. This protein is used as a marker in many commonly used cloning vectors, such as pACYC184.
   2041..2143    -  promoter       cat promoter: promoter of the E. coli cat gene encoding chloramphenicol acetyltransferase
   2218..2261    -  CDS            lacZα (fragment): LacZα fragment of β-galactosidase; lacZ fragment
>Addgene plasmid #225785 | pGLU_103 | addgene full sequence | sequence record 446997 | Addgene NGS Result
GTATCGCAGGTCTCATCATGAACGTTACCATGTTAGGAGGTCACATGGAACATCAGATTCTGGAAAACGG
GAAAGGTTCCGTTCAGGACGCTACTTGTGTACTGTCTCTTATACACATCTGGGTCACGCGTAGGACGCGT
CGAGTAGGGTCTGGGGAAGGGGTTTAGGATCGTATGAGACCGTCAGACACGATCGAGCATGCTAGTCGAT
ATCCGCTCCCTTAGGAGAAAGACAGATAGCTTCTTACCCGTACTCCACCGTTGGCAGCACGATCGCATGT
CCCACGTGAACCATTCGAGAAGGCTAGGTGGAGGCTCAGTGATGATAAGTCTGCGATGGTGGATGCATGT
GTCATGGTCATAGCTGTTTCCTGTGTGAAATTGTTATCCGCTCAGAGGGCACAATCCTATTCCGCGCTAT
CCGACAATCTCCAAGACATTAGGTGGAGTTCAGTTCGGCGTATGGCATATGTCGCTGGAAAGAACATGTG
AGCAAAAGGCCAGCAAAAGGCCAGGAACCGTAAAAAGGCCGCGTTGCTGGCGTTTTTCCATAGGCTCCGC
CCCCCTGACGAGCATCACAAAAATCGACGCTCAAGTCAGAGGTGGCGAAACCCGACAGGACTATAAAGAT
ACCAGGCGTTTCCCCCTGGAAGCTCCCTCGTGCGCTCTCCTGTTCCGACCCTGCCGCTTACCGGATACCT
GTCCGCCTTTCTCCCTTCGGGAAGCGTGGCGCTTTCTCATAGCTCACGCTGTAGGTATCTCAGTTCGGTG
TAGGTCGTTCGCTCCAAGCTGGGCTGTGTGCACGAACCCCCCGTTCAGCCCGACCGCTGCGCCTTATCCG
GTAACTATCGTCTTGAGTCCAACCCGGTAAGACACGACTTATCGCCACTGGCAGCAGCCACTGGTAACAG
GATTAGCAGAGCGAGGTATGTAGGCGGTGCTACAGAGTTCTTGAAGTGGTGGCCTAACTACGGCTACACT
AGAAGAACAGTATTTGGTATCTGCGCTCTGCTGAAGCCAGTTACCTTCGGAAAAAGAGTTGGTAGCTCTT
GATCCGGCAAACAAACCACCGCTGGTAGCGGTGGTTTTTTTGTTTGCAAGCAGCAGATTACGCGCAGAAA
AAAAGGATCTCAAGAAGATCCTTTGATCTTTTCTACGGGGTCTGACGCTCTATTCAACAAAGCCGCCGTC
CCGTCAAGTCAGCGTAAATGGGTAGGGGGCTTCAAATCGTCCCCCCATACGATATAAGTTGTTACTAGTG
CTTGGATTCTCACCAATAAAAAACGCCCGGCGGCAACCGAGCGTTCTGAACAAATCCAGATGGAGTTCTG
AGGTCATTACTGGATCTATCAACAGGAGTCCAAGCGAGCTCGATATCAAATTACGCCCCGCCCTGCCACT
CATCGCAGTACTGTTGTAATTCATTAAGCATTCTGCCGACATGGAAGCCATCACAAACGGCATGATGAAC
CTGAATCGCCAGCGGCATCAGCACCTTGTCGCCTTGCGTATAATATTTGCCCATGGTGAAAACGGGGGCG
AAGAAGTTGTCCATATTGGCCACGTTTAAATCAAAACTGGTGAAACTCACCCAGGGATTGGCTGAGACGA
AAAACATATTCTCAATAAACCCTTTAGGGAAATAGGCCAGGTTTTCACCGTAACACGCCACATCTTGCGA
ATATATGTGTAGAAACTGCCGGAAATCGTCGTGGTATTCACTCCAGAGCGATGAAAACGTTTCAGTTTGC
TCATGGAAAACGGTGTAACAAGGGTGAACACTATCCCATATCACCAGCTCACCGTCTTTCATTGCCATAC
GAAATTCCGGATGAGCATTCATCAGGCGGGCAAGAATGTGAATAAAGGCCGGATAAAACTTGTGCTTATT
TTTCTTTACGGTCTTTAAAAAGGCCGTAATATCCAGCTGAACGGTCTGGTTATAGGTACATTGAGCAACT
GACTGAAATGCCTCAAAATGTTCTTTACGATGCCATTGGGATATATCAACGGTGGTATATCCAGTGATTT
TTTTCTCCATTTTAGCTTCCTTAGCTCCTGAAAATCTCGATAACTCAAAAAATACGCCCGGTAGTGATCT
TATTTCATTATGGTGAAAGTTGGAACCTCTTACGTGCCGATCAACGTCTCATTGATACCTGAAACAAAAC
CCATCGTACGGCCAAGGAAGTCTCCAATAACTGTGATCCACCACAAGCGCCAGGGTTTTCCCAGTCACGA
CGTTGTAAAACGACGGCCAGTCATGCATAATCCGCACGCATCTGGAATAAGGAAGTGCCATTCCGCCTGA
CCT
